>Addgene plasmid #223763 | pETDuet1_6xHis-TEV-mCherry-WIPI3 | addgene full sequence | sequence record 448352 | Addgene NGS Result
GGGGAATTGTGAGCGGATAACAATTCCCCTCTAGAAATAATTTTGTTTAACTTTAAGAAGGAGATATACC
ATGGGCAGCAGCCATCACCATCATCACCACAGCCAGGATCCGGAAAACCTGTATTTTCAGGGAGTGAGCA
AGGGCGAGGAGGATAACATGGCCATCATCAAGGAGTTCATGCGCTTCAAGGTGCACATGGAGGGCTCCGT
GAACGGCCACGAGTTCGAGATCGAGGGCGAGGGCGAGGGCCGCCCCTACGAGGGCACCCAGACCGCCAAG
CTGAAGGTGACCAAGGGTGGCCCCCTGCCCTTCGCCTGGGACATCCTGTCCCCTCAGTTCATGTACGGCT
CCAAGGCCTACGTGAAGCACCCCGCCGACATCCCCGACTACTTGAAGCTGTCCTTCCCCGAGGGCTTCAA
GTGGGAGCGCGTGATGAACTTCGAGGACGGCGGCGTGGTGACCGTGACCCAGGACTCCTCCCTGCAGGAC
GGCGAGTTCATCTACAAGGTGAAGCTGCGCGGCACCAACTTCCCCTCCGACGGCCCCGTAATGCAGAAGA
AGACCATGGGCTGGGAGGCCTCCTCCGAGCGGATGTACCCCGAGGACGGCGCCCTGAAGGGCGAGATCAA
GCAGAGGCTGAAGCTGAAGGACGGCGGCCACTACGACGCTGAGGTCAAGACCACCTACAAGGCCAAGAAG
CCCGTGCAGCTGCCCGGCGCCTACAACGTCAACATCAAGTTGGACATCACCTCCCACAACGAGGACTACA
CCATCGTGGAACAGTACGAACGCGCCGAGGGCCGCCACTCCACCGGCGGCATGGACGAGCTGTACAAGTC
CGGACTCAGATCTCGAGCTCAAGCTTCGATGAATCTGCTGCCTTGTAATCCACACGGGAACGGGCTGCTG
TATGCTGGGTTTAATCAGGACCACGGCTGCTTCGCTTGCGGAATGGAGAACGGGTTCAGAGTGTACAATA
CCGACCCACTGAAAGAGAAGGAAAAACAGGAGTTCCTGGAAGGCGGGGTCGGACATGTGGAAATGCTGTT
TAGGTGCAACTACCTGGCTCTGGTGGGAGGCGGGAAGAAACCCAAGTATCCCCCTAACAAAGTGATGATC
TGGGACGATCTGAAGAAAAAGACTGTGATCGAGATTGAGTTCAGCACCGAGGTCAAGGCCGTGAAACTGC
GGAGAGACCGCATCGTGGTCGTGCTGGATTCCATGATCAAGGTCTTCACCTTTACACACAACCCTCATCA
GCTGCACGTGTTCGAAACATGCTATAACCCCAAGGGCCTGTGCGTGCTGTGCCCTAATTCAAACAATAGC
CTGCTGGCTTTTCCCGGAACTCATACCGGCCACGTCCAGCTGGTGGACCTGGCATCTACTGAGAAGCCAC
CCGTCGATATCCCTGCACATGAAGGGGTGCTGTCCTGTATCGCCCTGAATCTGCAGGGAACACGAATTGC
TACTGCATCTGAGAAGGGCACCCTGATCCGGATTTTCGACACAAGCTCCGGCCACCTGATTCAGGAACTG
AGGCGCGGGAGTCAGGCCGCTAACATCTACTGCATTAACTTCAATCAGGACGCCAGCCTGATCTGCGTGA
GCAGTGATCATGGCACCGTGCACATTTTTGCAGCCGAGGATCCAAAGCGAAACAAGCAGTCAAGCCTGGC
CAGTGCTTCATTCCTGCCCAAGTATTTTTCCTCTAAATGGAGCTTCTCCAAGTTTCAGGTGCCTTCTGGG
AGTCCATGCATCTGTGCCTTTGGAACAGAGCCTAACGCAGTGATCGCCATTTGTGCTGATGGCAGCTACT
ATAAATTCCTGTTTAATCCAAAGGGGGAGTGTATTAGGGATGTCTATGCTCAGTTCCTGGAGATGACCGA
CGATAAGCTGTAAGCATAATGCTTAAGTCGAACAGAAAGTAATCGTATTGTACACGGCCGCATAATCGAA
ATTAATACGACTCACTATAGGGGAATTGTGAGCGGATAACAATTCCCCATCTTAGTATATTAGTTAAGTA
TAAGAAGGAGATATACATATGGCAGATCTCAATTGGATATCGGCCGGCCACGCGATCGCTGACGTCGGTA
CCCTCGAGTCTGGTAAAGAAACCGCTGCTGCGAAATTTGAACGCCAGCACATGGACTCGTCTACTAGCGC
AGCTTAATTAACCTAGGCTGCTGCCACCGCTGAGCAATAACTAGCATAACCCCTTGGGGCCTCTAAACGG
GTCTTGAGGGGTTTTTTGCTGAAAGGAGGAACTATATCCGGATTGGCGAATGGG
[124 nt withheld, positions 2295-2418]
C
[91 nt withheld, positions 2420-2510]
A
[49 nt withheld, positions 2512-2560]
CCTTTGACGTTGGAGTCCACGTTCTTT
[37 nt withheld, positions 2588-2624]
ACCCTATCTCGGTCTATTCTTTTGATTTATAAGGGATTTTGCCGATTTCGGCCTATTGGTTAAAAAATGA
GCTGATTTAACAAAAATTTAACGCGAATTTTAACAAAATATTAACGTTTACAATTTCTGGCGGCACGATG
GCATGAGATTATCAAAAAGGATCTTCACCTAGATCCTTTTAAATTAAAAATGAAGTTTTAAATCAATCTA
AAGTATATATGAGTAAACTTGGTCTGACAGTTACCAATGCTTAATCAGTGAGGCACCTATCTCAGCGATC
TGTCTATTTCGTTCATCCATAGTTGCCTGACTCCCCGTCGTGTAGATAACTACGATACGGGAGGGCTTAC
CATCTGGCCCCAGTGCTGCAATGATACCGCGAGACCCACGCTCACCGGCTCCAGATTTATCAGCAATAAA
CCAGCCAGCCGGAAGGGCCGAGCGCAGAAGTGGTCCTGCAACTTTATCCGCCTCCATCCAGTCTATTAAT
TGTTGCCGGGAAGCTAGAGTAAGTAGTTCGCCAGTTAATAGTTTGCGCAACGTTGTTGCCATTGCTACAG
GCATCGTGGTGTCACGCTCGTCGTTTGGTATGGCTTCATTCAGCTCCGGTTCCCAACGATCAAGGCGAGT
TACATGATCCCCCATGTTGTGCAAAAAAGCGGTTAGCTCCTTCGGTCCTCCGATCGTTGTCAGAAGTAAG
TTGGCCGCAGTGTTATCACTCATGGTTATGGCAGCACTGCATAATTCTCTTACTGTCATGCCATCCGTAA
GATGCTTTTCTGTGACTGGTGAGTACTCAACCAAGTCATTCTGAGAATAGTGTATGCGGCGACCGAGTTG
CTCTTGCCCGGCGTCAATACGGGATAATACCGCGCCACATAGCAGAACTTTAAAAGTGCTCATCATTGGA
AAACGTTCTTCGGGGCGAAAACTCTCAAGGATCTTACCGCTGTTGAGATCCAGTTCGATGTAACCCACTC
GTGCACCCAACTGATCTTCAGCATCTTTTACTTTCACCAGCGTTTCTGGGTGAGCAAAAACAGGAAGGCA
AAATGCCGCAAAAAAGGGAATAAGGGCGACACGGAAATGTTGAATACTCATACTCTTCCTTTTTCAATCA
TGATTGAAGCATTTATCAGGGTTATTGTCTCATGAGCGGATACATATTTGAATGTATTTAGAAAAATAAA
CAAATAGGTCATGACCAAAATCCCTTAACGTGAGTTTTCGTTCCACTGAGCGTCAGACCCCGTAGAAAAG
ATCAAAGGATCTTCTTGAGATCCTTTTTTTCTGCGCGTAATCTGCTGCTTGCAAACAAAAAAACCACCGC
TACCAGCGGTGGTTTGTTTGCCGGATCAAGAGCTACCAACTCTTTTTCCGAAGGTAACTGGCTTCAGCAG
AGCGCAGATACCAAATACTGTCCTTCTAGTGTAGCCGTAGTTAGGCCACCACTTCAAGAACTCTGTAGCA
CCGCCTACATACCTCGCTCTGCTAATCCTGTTACCAGTGGCTGCTGCCAGTGGCGATAAGTCGTGTCTTA
CCGGGTTGGACTCAAGACGATAGTTACCGGATAAGGCGCAGCGGTCGGGCTGAACGGGGGGTTCGTGCAC
ACAGCCCAGCTTGGAGCGAACGACCTACACCGAACTGAGATACCTACAGCGTGAGCTATGAGAAAGCGCC
ACGCTTCCCGAAGGGAGAAAGGCGGACAGGTATCCGGTAAGCGGCAGGGTCGGAACAGGAGAGCGCACGA
GGGAGCTTCCAGGGGGAAACGCCTGGTATCTTTATAGTCCTGTCGGGTTTCGCCACCTCTGACTTGAGCG
TCGATTTTTGTGATGCTCGTCAGGGGGGCGGAGCCTATGGAAAAACGCCAGCAACGCGGCCTTTTTACGG
TTCCTGGCCTTTTGCTGGCCTTTTGCTCACATGTTCTTTCCTGCGTTATCCCCTGATTCTGTGGATAACC
GTATTACCGCCTTTGAGTGAGCTGATACCGCTCGCCGCAGCCGAACGACCGAGCGCAGCGAGTCAGTGAG
CGAGGAAGCGGAAGAGCGCCTGATGCGGTATTTTCTCCTTACGCATCTGTGCGGTATTTCACACCGCAAT
GGTGCACTCTCAGTACAATCTGCTCTGATGCCGCATAGTTAAGCCAGTATACACTCCGCTATCGCTACGT
GACTGGGTCATGGCTGCGCCCCGACACCCGCCAACACCCGCTGACGCGCCCTGACGGGCTTGTCTGCTCC
CGGCATCCGCTTACAGACAAGCTGTGACCGTCTCCGGGAGCTGCATGTGTCAGAGGTTTTCACCGTCATC
ACCGAAACGCGCGAGGCAGCTGCGGTAAAGCTCATCAGCGTGGTCGTGAAGCGATTCACAGATGTCTGCC
TGTTCATCCGCGTCCAGCTCGTTGAGTTTCTCCAGAAGCGTTAATGTCTGGCTTCTGATAAAGCGGGCCA
TGTTAAGGGCGGTTTTTTCCTGTTTGGTCACTGATGCCTCCGTGTAAGGGGGATTTCTGTTCATGGGGGT
AATGATACCGATGAAACGAGAGAGGATGCTCACGATACGGGTTACTGATGATGAACATGCCCGGTTACTG
GAACGTTGTGAGGGTAAACAACTGGCGGTATGGATGCGGCGGGACCAGAGAAAAATCACTCAGGGTCAAT
GCCAGCGCTTCGTTAATACAGATGTAGGTGTTCCACAGGGTAGCCAGCAGCATCCTGCGATGCAGATCCG
GAACATAATGGTGCAGGGCGCTGACTTCCGCGTTTCCAGACTTTACGAAACACGGAAACCGAAGACCATT
CATGTTGTTGCTCAGGTCGCAGACGTTTTGCAGCAGCAGTCGCTTCACGTTCGCTCGCGTATCGGTGATT
CATTCTGCTAACCAGTAAGGCAACCCCGCCAGCCTAGCCGGGTCCTCAACGACAGGAGCACGATCATGCT
AGTCATGCCCCGCGCCCACCGGAAGGAGCTGACTGGGTTGAAGGCTCTCAAGGGCATCGGTCGAGATCCC
GGTGCCTAATGAGTGAGCTAACTTACATTAATTGCGTTGCGCTCACTGCCCGCTTTCCAGTCGGGAAACC
TGTCGTGCCAGCTGCATTAATGAATCGGCCAACGCGCGGGGAGAGGCGGTTTGCGTATTGGGCGCCAGGG
TGGTTTTTCTTTTCACCAGTGAGACGGGCAACAGCTGATTGCCCTTCACCGCCTGGCCCTGAGAGAGTTG
CAGCAAGCGGTCCACGCTGGTTTGCCCCAGCAGGCGAAAATCCTGTTTGATGGTGGTTAACGGCGGGATA
TAACATGAGCTGTCTTCGGTATCGTCGTATCCCACTACCGAGATGTCCGCACCAACGCGCAGCCCGGACT
CGGTAATGGCGCGCATTGCGCCCAGCGCCATCTGATCGTTGGCAACCAGCATCGCAGTGGGAACGATGCC
CTCATTCAGCATTTGCATGGTTTGTTGAAAACCGGACATGGCACTCCAGTCGCCTTCCCGTTCCGCTATC
GGCTGAATTTGATTGCGAGTGAGATATTTATGCCAGCCAGCCAGACGCAGACGCGCCGAGACAGAACTTA
ATGGGCCCGCTAACAGCGCGATTTGCTGGTGACCCAATGCGACCAGATGCTCCACGCCCAGTCGCGTACC
GTCTTCATGGGAGAAAATAATACTGTTGATGGGTGTCTGGTCAGAGACATCAAGAAATAACGCCGGAACA
TTAGTGCAGGCAGCTTCCACAGCAATGGCATCCTGGTCATCCAGCGGATAGTTAATGATCAGCCCACTGA
CGCGTTGCGCGAGAAGATTGTGCACCGCCGCTTTACAGGCTTCGACGCCGCTTCGTTCTACCATCGACAC
CACCACGCTGGCACCCAGTTGATCGGCGCGAGATTTAATCGCCGCGACAATTTGCGACGGCGCGTGCAGG
GCCAGACTGGAGGTGGCAACGCCAATCAGCAACGACTGTTTGCCCGCCAGTTGTTGTGCCACGCGGTTGG
GAATGTAATTCAGCTCCGCCATCGCCGCTTCCACTTTTTCCCGCGTTTTCGCAGAAACGTGGCTGGCCTG
GTTCACCACGCGGGAAACGGTCTGATAAGAGACACCGGCATACTCTGCGACATCGTATAACGTTACTGGT
TTCACATTCACCACCCTGAATTGACTCTCTTCCGGGCGCTATCATGCCATACCGCGAAAGGTTTTGCGCC
ATTCGATGGTGTCCGGGATCTCGACGCTCTCCCTTATGCGACTCCTGCATTAGGAAGCAGCCCAGTAGTA
GGTTGAGGCCGTTGAGCACCGCCGCCGCAAGGAATGGTGCATGCAAGGAGATGGCGCCCAACAGTCCCCC
GGCCACGGGGCCTGCCACCATACCCACGCCGAAACAAGCGCTCATGAGCCCGAAGTGGCGAGCCCGATCT
TCCCCATCGGTGATGTCGGCGATATAGGCGCCAGCAACCGCACCTGTGGCGCCGGTGATGCCGGCCACGA
TGCGTCCGGCGTAGAGGATCGAGATCGATCTCGATCCCGCGAAATTAATACGACTCACTATA
Features (pLannotate 1.2.2; 24 found; start..end, strand, type, name):
      3..27      +  protein_bind   lac operator: The lac repressor binds to the lac operator to inhibit transcription in E. coli. This inhibition can be relieved by adding lactose or isopropyl-β-D-thiogalactopyranoside (IPTG). lac repressor encoded by lacI
     42..64      +  RBS            RBS: efficient ribosome binding site from bacteriophage T7 gene 10 (Olins and Rangwala, 1989)
    113..132     +  CDS            TEV site (fragment): tobacco etch virus (TEV) protease recognition and cleavage site
    134..838     +  CDS            mCherry: mCherry is a basic (constitutively fluorescent) red fluorescent protein published in 2004, derived from Discosoma sp.. It is reported to be a very rapidly-maturing monomer with low acid sensitivity.
    839..869     +  misc_feature   MCS (fragment): multiple cloning site
    869..1900    +  CDS            WDR45B: WIPI3_HUMAN - Also known as WDR45L, WIPI3. Experimental evidence at protein level: Swiss-Prot protein existence level 1. Component of the autophagy machinery that controls the major intracellular degradation process by which cytoplasmic materials are packaged into autophagosomes and delivered to lysosomes for degradation (PubMed:28561066). Binds phosphatidylinositol 3-phosphate (PtdIns3P) forming on membranes of the endoplasmic reticulum upon activation of the upstream ULK1 and PI3 kinases and is recruited at phagophore assembly sites where it regulates the elongation of nascent phagophores do
   1963..1981    +  promoter       T7 promoter: promoter for bacteriophage T7 RNA polymerase
   1982..2006    +  protein_bind   lac operator: The lac repressor binds to the lac operator to inhibit transcription in E. coli. This inhibition can be relieved by adding lactose or isopropyl-β-D-thiogalactopyranoside (IPTG). lac repressor encoded by lacI
   2115..2156    +  CDS            S-Tag (fragment): affinity and epitope tag derived from pancreatic ribonuclease A
   2186..2203    +  CDS            SET1 (fragment): solubility-enhancement tag derived from T7 phage gene 10B
   2211..2258    +  terminator     T7 terminator: transcription terminator for bacteriophage T7 RNA polymerase
   2295..2750    +  rep_origin     f1 ori (sequence partly withheld): f1 bacteriophage origin of replication; arrow indicates direction of (+) strand synthesis
   2865..3725    -  CDS            AmpR: β-lactamase; bla; confers resistance to ampicillin, carbenicillin, and related antibiotics
   3726..3818    -  promoter       AmpR promoter: bla
   3899..4487    +  rep_origin     ori: high-copy-number ColE1/pMB1/pBR322/pUC origin of replication
   4673..4812    -  misc_feature   bom: basis of mobility region from pBR322
   4914..5105    -  CDS            rop: Rop protein, which maintains plasmids at low copy number; rop
   5122..5502    +  CDS            YPB1_ECOLX: Protein predicted: Swiss-Prot protein existence level 4. From Escherichia coli.
   5564..5628    -  CDS            TcR (fragment): tetracycline efflux protein; tet; confers resistance to tetracycline
   5643..5664    -  protein_bind   CAP binding site: CAP binding activates transcription in the presence of cAMP. E. coli catabolite activator protein
   5677..6759    -  CDS            lacI: lac repressor; lacI; The lac repressor binds to the lac operator to inhibit transcription in E. coli. This inhibition can be relieved by adding lactose or isopropyl-β-D-thiogalactopyranoside (IPTG).
   6760..6837    -  promoter       lacI promoter: lacI
   6845..7124    -  CDS            TcR (fragment): tetracycline efflux protein; tet; confers resistance to tetracycline
   7150..2       +  promoter       T7 promoter (across the origin): promoter for bacteriophage T7 RNA polymerase
