[The description below was written by a language model from this plasmid's Addgene catalogue record and pLannotate feature annotations shown in this document.]
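Description:
pETDuet1_6xHis-TEV-mCherry-WIPI3 is a 7,166-nt bacterial expression plasmid built on the pET-Duet backbone for producing recombinant human WIPI3 (gene WDR45B) in E. coli for purification. It is maintained through a ColE1/pBR322-type origin accompanied by the bom region and the rop gene, which moderates copy number, and it is selected with ampicillin via the β-lactamase (AmpR) cassette. An f1 phage origin is also present, along with short leftover tetracycline-resistance fragments from the pBR322 lineage that are not functional markers. The plasmid carries its own lacI gene and promoter, supplying lac repressor.

The payload sits in the first of the two Duet expression units. A T7 promoter (spanning the numbering origin) followed by a lac operator and the T7 gene 10 ribosome binding site drives an open reading frame that, per the catalogue, begins with a 6xHis tag, continues through a TEV protease cleavage site and mCherry, then a short linker derived from the multiple cloning site, and ends with the WDR45B coding sequence. The His tag itself is not called by the annotation, though the TEV site, mCherry and WIPI3 are. Transcription requires T7 RNA polymerase in the host and is IPTG-inducible through relief of lac repression. The His tag allows metal-affinity capture and can be removed with TEV protease, leaving a red-fluorescent mCherry-WIPI3 fusion. The second T7 promoter/lac operator unit appears unoccupied, retaining only backbone S-tag remnants before the T7 terminator.

WIPI3 is a PtdIns3P-binding component of the autophagy machinery, and the associated publication concerns reconstitution of BNIP3/NIX mitophagy initiation, a context in which a purified fluorescent protein would be useful.
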