Addgene plasmid #223763: pETDuet1_6xHis-TEV-mCherry-WIPI3
Purpose: Expression of recombinant protein for purification
Depositing lab: Sascha Martens. Depositing organization: University of Vienna. Publication: Reconstitution of BNIP3/NIX-mitophagy initiation reveals hierarchical flexibility of the autophagy machinery. Adriaenssens E, Schaar S, Cook ASI, Stuke JFM, Sawa-Makarska J, Nguyen TN, Ren X, Schuschnig M, Romanov J, Khuu G, Uoselis L, Lazarou M, Hummer G, Hurley JH, Martens S. Nat Cell Biol. 2025 Jul 25. doi: 10.1038/s41556-025-01712-y. PubMed 40715440.
Backbone
  Vector backbone: pET-Duet
  Vector type: Bacterial Expression
Growth in bacteria
  Bacterial resistance: Ampicillin, 100 μg/mL
  Growth temperature: 37°C
  Growth strain: DH5alpha
  Copy number: Unknown
Gene/Insert
  Gene/Insert name: WIPI3
  Species: H. sapiens (human)
  Entrez Gene: WDR45B (a.k.a. NEDSBAS, WDR45L, WIPI-3, WIPI3)
  Tag / fusion protein: 6xHis-TEV-mCherry (N terminal on insert)
  Cloning method: Gibson Cloning
Terms and licenses: Academic/Nonprofit Terms; Industry Terms: Not Available to Industry
Depositor comments: Internal #: SMc2321 . Please visit https://doi.org/10.1101/2024.08.28.609967 for bioRxiv preprint.
How to cite: pETDuet1_6xHis-TEV-mCherry-WIPI3 was a gift from Sascha Martens (Addgene plasmid # 223763 ; http://n2t.net/addgene:223763 ; RRID:Addgene_223763)
